Addgene plasmid #42769: TAL3306
Depositing lab: Keith Joung. Depositing organization: Massachusetts General Hospital. Publication: Targeted gene disruption in somatic zebrafish cells using engineered TALENs. Sander JD, Cade L, Khayter C, Reyon D, Peterson RT, Joung JK, Yeh JR. Nat Biotechnol. 2011 Aug 5;29(8):697-8. doi: 10.1038/nbt.1934. PubMed 21822241.
Backbone
  Vector backbone: JDS78
  Backbone manufacturer: Addgene plasmid #32290
  Backbone size w/o insert (bp): 6447
  Vector type: Mammalian Expression ; T7
Growth in bacteria
  Bacterial resistance: Ampicillin, 100 μg/mL
  Growth temperature: 37°C
  Growth strain: XL1 Blue
  Copy number: High Copy
Gene/Insert
  Gene/Insert name: ZebrafishCommunity-mapk14a-left (alt name: mapk14a)
  Species: D. rerio (zebrafish)
  Insert size (bp): 1640
  Entrez Gene: mapk14a (a.k.a. p38, p38a, zp38a, MAPK14, fk28c03, hm:zeh1243, wu:fk28c03)
  Promoter: CMV
  Tag / fusion protein: 3X Flag (N terminal on backbone); WT FOKI (C terminal on backbone)
  Cloning method: Restriction Enzyme; 5′ cloning site N/A (destroyed during cloning); 3′ cloning site N/A (destroyed during cloning)
  Sequencing primers: 5′ CMV-F; 3′ BGH-rev
Terms and licenses: Academic/Nonprofit Terms; Industry Terms: Not Available to Industry
Depositor comments: Target binding site: TCTTCTTGTGCTCTTATT It is strongly recommended that users perform a diagnostic digest to verify this plasmid prior to use. For example, a double digest of the plasmid with BamHI and KpnI should result in two bands at 2.3kb and 5.8kb.
How to cite: TAL3306 was a gift from Keith Joung (Addgene plasmid # 42769 ; http://n2t.net/addgene:42769 ; RRID:Addgene_42769)
