[The description below was written by a language model from this plasmid's Addgene catalogue record.]
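Description:
TAL3306 is a TALEN expression plasmid encoding the left-hand monomer of a nuclease pair designed against the zebrafish (D. rerio) gene mapk14a, also known as p38a. It is built on the JDS78 backbone, a roughly 6.4 kb vector catalogued as a mammalian expression and T7 plasmid. It is maintained in E. coli as a high-copy plasmid under ampicillin selection. The record does not include a feature table, so the origin of replication and other backbone elements are not itemised. The use of a BGH reverse sequencing primer suggests a BGH polyadenylation region downstream of the coding sequence.

The insert of about 1.6 kb is an engineered TAL effector repeat array assembled to recognise a specific 18-nucleotide site in mapk14a. It was cloned by restriction enzyme cloning, and both cloning sites were destroyed in the process. The backbone supplies the flanking coding parts, so the array is expressed in frame with an N-terminal 3X FLAG tag for detection and a C-terminal wild-type FokI nuclease domain. FokI cleaves only as a dimer, so this left monomer is meant to be used with a matching right-hand TALEN that binds the opposite strand nearby. Together the pair creates a double-strand break whose error-prone repair can disrupt the gene.

The CMV promoter drives expression in transfected cells. The T7 designation indicates that the coding sequence can also be transcribed in vitro to make mRNA, which fits the associated work on targeted gene disruption in somatic zebrafish cells. The depositor recommends verifying the plasmid by diagnostic restriction digest before use, which is sensible given the repetitive nature of TAL arrays.
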