>Addgene plasmid #42769 | TAL3306 | depositor partial sequence | sequence record 57889 | TAL3306 sequence 2430 bps
TCTAGAGCTAGCACCATGGACTACAAAGACCATGACGGTGATTATAAAGATCATGACATCGATTACAAGG
ATGACGATGACAAGATGGCCCCCAAGAAGAAGAGGAAGGTGGGCATTCACCGCGGGGTACCTATGGTGGA
CTTGAGGACACTCGGTTATTCGCAACAGCAACAGGAGAAAATCAAGCCTAAGGTCAGGAGCACCGTCGCG
CAACACCACGAGGCGCTTGTGGGGCATGGCTTCACTCATGCGCATATTGTCGCGCTTTCACAGCACCCTG
CGGCGCTTGGGACGGTGGCTGTCAAATACCAAGATATGATTGCGGCCCTGCCCGAAGCCACGCACGAGGC
AATTGTAGGGGTCGGTAAACAGTGGTCGGGAGCGCGAGCACTTGAGGCGCTGCTGACTGTGGCGGGTGAG
CTTAGGGGGCCTCCGCTCCAGCTCGACACCGGGCAGCTGCTGAAGATCGCGAAGAGAGGGGGAGTAACAG
CGGTAGAGGCAGTGCACGCCTGGCGCAATGCGCTCACCGGGGCCCCCTTGAACCTGACCCCAGACCAGGT
AGTCGCAATCGCGTCACATGACGGGGGAAAGCAAGCCCTGGAAACCGTGCAAAGGTTGTTGCCGGTCCTT
TGTCAAGACCACGGCCTTACACCGGAGCAAGTCGTGGCCATTGCAAGCAATGGGGGTGGCAAACAGGCTC
TTGAGACGGTTCAGAGACTTCTCCCAGTTCTCTGTCAAGCCCACGGGCTGACTCCCGATCAAGTTGTAGC
GATTGCGTCCAACGGTGGAGGGAAACAAGCATTGGAGACTGTCCAACGGCTCCTTCCCGTGTTGTGTCAA
GCCCACGGTTTGACGCCTGCACAAGTGGTCGCCATCGCCAGCCATGATGGCGGTAAGCAGGCGCTGGAAA
CAGTACAGCGCCTGCTGCCTGTACTGTGCCAGGATCATGGACTGACCCCAGACCAGGTAGTCGCAATCGC
GTCAAACGGAGGGGGAAAGCAAGCCCTGGAAACCGTGCAAAGGTTGTTGCCGGTCCTTTGTCAAGACCAC
GGCCTTACACCGGAGCAAGTCGTGGCCATTGCAAGCAATGGGGGTGGCAAACAGGCTCTTGAGACGGTTC
AGAGACTTCTCCCAGTTCTCTGTCAAGCCCACGGGCTGACTCCCGATCAAGTTGTAGCGATTGCGAATAA
CAATGGAGGGAAACAAGCATTGGAGACTGTCCAACGGCTCCTTCCCGTGTTGTGTCAAGCCCACGGTTTG
ACGCCTGCACAAGTGGTCGCCATCGCCTCGAATGGCGGCGGTAAGCAGGCGCTGGAAACAGTACAGCGCC
TGCTGCCTGTACTGTGCCAGGATCATGGACTGACCCCAGACCAGGTAGTCGCAATCGCGAACAATAATGG
GGGAAAGCAAGCCCTGGAAACCGTGCAAAGGTTGTTGCCGGTCCTTTGTCAAGACCACGGCCTTACACCG
GAGCAAGTCGTGGCCATTGCATCCCACGACGGTGGCAAACAGGCTCTTGAGACGGTTCAGAGACTTCTCC
CAGTTCTCTGTCAAGCCCACGGGCTGACTCCCGATCAAGTTGTAGCGATTGCGTCCAACGGTGGAGGGAA
ACAAGCATTGGAGACTGTCCAACGGCTCCTTCCCGTGTTGTGTCAAGCCCACGGTTTGACGCCTGCACAA
GTGGTCGCCATCGCCAGCCATGATGGCGGTAAGCAGGCGCTGGAAACAGTACAGCGCCTGCTGCCTGTAC
TGTGCCAGGATCATGGACTGACCCCAGACCAGGTAGTCGCAATCGCGTCAAACGGAGGGGGAAAGCAAGC
CCTGGAAACCGTGCAAAGGTTGTTGCCGGTCCTTTGTCAAGACCACGGCCTTACACCGGAGCAAGTCGTG
GCCATTGCAAGCAATGGGGGTGGCAAACAGGCTCTTGAGACGGTTCAGAGACTTCTCCCAGTTCTCTGTC
AAGCCCACGGGCTGACTCCCGATCAAGTTGTAGCGATTGCGTCGAACATTGGAGGGAAACAAGCATTGGA
GACTGTCCAACGGCTCCTTCCCGTGTTGTGTCAAGCCCACGGTTTGACGCCTGCACAAGTGGTCGCCATC
GCCTCGAATGGCGGCGGTAAGCAGGCGCTGGAAACAGTACAGCGCCTGCTGCCTGTACTGTGCCAGGATC
ATGGACTGACACCCGAACAGGTGGTCGCCATTGCTTCTAATGGGGGAGGACGGCCAGCCTTGGAGTCCAT
CGTAGCCCAATTGTCCAGGCCCGATCCCGCGTTGGCTGCGTTAACGAATGACCATCTGGTGGCGTTGGCA
TGTCTTGGTGGACGACCCGCGCTCGATGCAGTCAAAAAGGGTCTGCCTCATGCTCCCGCATTGATCAAAA
GAACCAACCGGCGGATTCCCGAGAGAACTTCCCATCGAGTCGCGGGATCC
