>Addgene plasmid #42769 | TAL3306 | addgene partial sequence | sequence record 60765 | JDS-TALEN-F 5'-TAGGGGTCGGTAAACAGTGG-3'
TGTGGCGGGTGAGCTTAGGGGGCCTCCGCTCCAGCTCGACACCGGGCAGCTGCTGAAGATCGCGAAGAGA
GGGGGAGTAACAGCGGTAGAGGCAGTGCACGCCTGGCGCAATGCGCTCACCGGGGCCCCCTTGAACCTGA
CCCCAGACCAGGTAGTCGCAATCGCGTCACATGACGGGGGAAAGCAAGCCCTGGAAACCGTGCAAAGGTT
GTTGCCGGTCCTTTGTCAAGACCACGGCCTTACACCGGAGCAAGTCGTGGCCATTGCAAGCAATGGGGGT
GGCAAACAGGCTCTTGAGACGGTTCAGAGACTTCTCCCAGTTCTCTGTCAAGCCCACGGGCTGACTCCCG
ATCAAGTTGTAGCGATTGCGTCCAACGGTGGAGGGAAACAAGCATTGGAGACTGTCCAACGGCTCCTTCC
CGTGTTGTGTCAAGCCCACGGTTTGACGCCTGCACAAGTGGTCGCCATCGCCAGCCATGATGGCGGTAAG
CAGGCGCTGGAAACAGTACAGCGCCTGCTGCCTGTACTGTGCCAGGATCATGGACTGACCCCAGACCAGG
TAGTCGCAATCGCGTCAAACGGAGGGGGAAAGCAAGCCCTGGAAACCGTGCAAAGGTTGTTGCCGGTCCT
TTGTCAAGACCACGGCCTTACACCGGAGCAAGTCGTGGCCATTGCAAGCAATGGGGGTGGCAAACAGGCT
CTTGAGACGGTTCAGAGACTTCTCCCAGTTCTCTGTCAAGCCCACGGGCTGACTCCCGATCAAGTTGTAG
CGATTGCGAATAACAATGGAGGG
